>Addgene plasmid #147521 | pGEX-6P-1-HsTNRC6A_1209-1709-CIM1-2mut_S | depositor full sequence | sequence record 289968 | Full Sequence
ACGTTATCGACTGCACGGTGCACCAATGCTTCTGGCGTCAGGCAGCCATCGGAAGCTGTGGTATGGCTGT
GCAGGTCGTAAATCACTGCATAATTCGTGTCGCTCAAGGCGCACTCCCGTTCTGGATAATGTTTTTTGCG
CCGACATCATAACGGTTCTGGCAAATATTCTGAAATGAGCTGTTGACAATTAATCATCGGCTCGTATAAT
GTGTGGAATTGTGAGCGGATAACAATTTCACACAGGAAACAGTATTCATGTCCCCTATACTAGGTTATTG
GAAAATTAAGGGCCTTGTGCAACCCACTCGACTTCTTTTGGAATATCTTGAAGAAAAATATGAAGAGCAT
TTGTATGAGCGCGATGAAGGTGATAAATGGCGAAACAAAAAGTTTGAATTGGGTTTGGAGTTTCCCAATC
TTCCTTATTATATTGATGGTGATGTTAAATTAACACAGTCTATGGCCATCATACGTTATATAGCTGACAA
GCACAACATGTTGGGTGGTTGTCCAAAAGAGCGTGCAGAGATTTCAATGCTTGAAGGAGCGGTTTTGGAT
ATTAGATACGGTGTTTCGAGAATTGCATATAGTAAAGACTTTGAAACTCTCAAAGTTGATTTTCTTAGCA
AGCTACCTGAAATGCTGAAAATGTTCGAAGATCGTTTATGTCATAAAACATATTTAAATGGTGATCATGT
AACCCATCCTGACTTCATGTTGTATGACGCTCTTGATGTTGTTTTATACATGGACCCAATGTGCCTGGAT
GCGTTCCCAAAATTAGTTTGTTTTAAAAAACGTATTGAAGCTATCCCACAAATTGATAAGTACTTGAAAT
CCAGCAAGTATATAGCATGGCCTTTGCAGGGCTGGCAAGCCACGTTTGGTGGTGGCGACCATCCTCCAAA
ATCGGATCTGGAAGTTCTGTTCCAGGGGCCCCTGGGATCCCCAAACCTGTTGGTGAAGCAGCAGACTCCA
CCATCTCAGCAGCAGCCACTCCATCAGCCAGCCATGAAGTCTTTCCTTGACAATGTCATGCCCCACACTA
CACCTGAGCTGCAAAAAGGGCCATCACCAATAAATGCTTTCAGCAACTTCCCTATAGGCTTGAACTCAAA
CTTGAATGTAAATATGGATATGAACAGTATTAAAGAGCCAGCTGCTGCTGCTAGGGCTGCTTGGACGACA
GTGGACAGCATTTCTGTGAACACATCTTTGGATCAAAACTCCAGCAAACATGGTGCTATTTCAAGTGGTT
TCAGGCTGGAAGAGTCTCCATTTGTTCCCTATGACTTTATGAACAGCAGTACTTCACCAGCCAGTCCTCC
AGGTTCAATAGGAGATGGCTGGCCACGTGCCAAATCGCCTAACGGCTCTAGCAGTGTTAATTGGCCACCA
GAATTTCGTCCTGGTGAGCCATGGAAAGGTTATCCAAACATTGACCCTGAAACTGACCCTTACGTCACTC
CTGGCAGTGTCATAAACAATCTTTCAATTAATACTGTGCGGGAAGTTGACCACCTCAGGGACAGGAACAG
TGGGTCATCCTCATCCTTGAACACCACGCTGCCTTCAACTAGTGCCTGGTCATCCATTCGTGCCTCCAAC
TACAACGTTCCCCTCAGCAGTACAGCACAAAGCACTTCAGCCAGAAATAGTGATTCCAAATTGACATGGT
CTCCTGGTTCAGTTACAAACACCTCTCTGGCTCATGAGCTGTGGAAGGTCCCTTTGCCACCTAAAAACAT
CACTGCTCCGTCCCGCCCACCTCCGGGACTGACTGGTCAGAAGCCACCCTTGTCTACGTGGGATAATTCT
CCCCTTCGTATAGGTGGAGGATGGGGAAATTCTGACGCCAGATATACCCCAGGTTCCAGCTGGGGTGAGA
GCAGCTCAGGGAGAATAACAAATTGGCTTGTTCTAAAAAACCTTACACCTCAGATCGATGGCTCAACTCT
GCGCACTCTGTGCATGCAGCACGGCCCGCTGATCACATTCCACCTGAACCTCCCTCACGGAAATGCTCTG
GTCCGCTACAGTTCAAAAGAAGAGGTAGTGGAGGCACAAAAGTCTCTGCACATGTGTGTACTGGGGAACA
CTACTATTCTTGCTGAGTTTGCCAGTGAAGAGGAGATCAGTCGTTTCTTTGCACAAAGCCAGTCTCTGAC
CCCTTCTCCCGGCTGGCAGTCTCTCGGGTCCAGCCAGAGCCGGCTGGGCTCCCTCGACTGTTCCCACTCA
TTCTCCAGCCGGACCGATCTCAATCACTGGAATGGTGCTGGGCTGTCGGGAACTAACTGTGGAGACCTTC
ACGGCACTTCAGCTGCTGCTACCCCGCATTATTCCACAAGCGCTGCTGCTCCCCCAAGCAGCAGCGACCC
CCGAGGAATTAGCAGCCCATCTCCCATTAACGCTTTTCTTTCTGTTGACCACCTGGGTGGGGGTGGAGAG
TCCATGTAAGCGGCCGCATCGTGACTGACTGACGATCTGCCTCGCGCGTTTCGGTGATGACGGTGAAAAC
CTCTGACACATGCAGCTCCCGGAGACGGTCACAGCTTGTCTGTAAGCGGATGCCGGGAGCAGACAAGCCC
GTCAGGGCGCGTCAGCGGGTGTTGGCGGGTGTCGGGGCGCAGCCATGACCCAGTCACGTAGCGATAGCGG
AGTGTATAATTCTTGAAGACGAAAGGGCCTCGTGATACGCCTATTTTTATAGGTTAATGTCATGATAATA
ATGGTTTCTTAGACGTCAGGTGGCACTTTTCGGGGAAATGTGCGCGGAACCCCTATTTGTTTATTTTTCT
AAATACATTCAAATATGTATCCGCTCATGAGACAATAACCCTGATAAATGCTTCAATAATATTGAAAAAG
GAAGAGTATGAGTATTCAACATTTCCGTGTCGCCCTTATTCCCTTTTTTGCGGCATTTTGCCTTCCTGTT
TTTGCTCACCCAGAAACGCTGGTGAAAGTAAAAGATGCTGAAGATCAGTTGGGTGCACGAGTGGGTTACA
TCGAACTGGATCTCAACAGCGGTAAGATCCTTGAGAGTTTTCGCCCCGAAGAACGTTTTCCAATGATGAG
CACTTTTAAAGTTCTGCTATGTGGCGCGGTATTATCCCGTGTTGACGCCGGGCAAGAGCAACTCGGTCGC
CGCATACACTATTCTCAGAATGACTTGGTTGAGTACTCACCAGTCACAGAAAAGCATCTTACGGATGGCA
TGACAGTAAGAGAATTATGCAGTGCTGCCATAACCATGAGTGATAACACTGCGGCCAACTTACTTCTGAC
AACGATCGGAGGACCGAAGGAGCTAACCGCTTTTTTGCACAACATGGGGGATCATGTAACTCGCCTTGAT
CGTTGGGAACCGGAGCTGAATGAAGCCATACCAAACGACGAGCGTGACACCACGATGCCTGCAGCAATGG
CAACAACGTTGCGCAAACTATTAACTGGCGAACTACTTACTCTAGCTTCCCGGCAACAATTAATAGACTG
GATGGAGGCGGATAAAGTTGCAGGACCACTTCTGCGCTCGGCCCTTCCGGCTGGCTGGTTTATTGCTGAT
AAATCTGGAGCCGGTGAGCGTGGGTCTCGCGGTATCATTGCAGCACTGGGGCCAGATGGTAAGCCCTCCC
GTATCGTAGTTATCTACACGACGGGGAGTCAGGCAACTATGGATGAACGAAATAGACAGATCGCTGAGAT
AGGTGCCTCACTGATTAAGCATTGGTAACTGTCAGACCAAGTTTACTCATATATACTTTAGATTGATTTA
AAACTTCATTTTTAATTTAAAAGGATCTAGGTGAAGATCCTTTTTGATAATCTCATGACCAAAATCCCTT
AACGTGAGTTTTCGTTCCACTGAGCGTCAGACCCCGTAGAAAAGATCAAAGGATCTTCTTGAGATCCTTT
TTTTCTGCGCGTAATCTGCTGCTTGCAAACAAAAAAACCACCGCTACCAGCGGTGGTTTGTTTGCCGGAT
CAAGAGCTACCAACTCTTTTTCCGAAGGTAACTGGCTTCAGCAGAGCGCAGATACCAAATACTGTCCTTC
TAGTGTAGCCGTAGTTAGGCCACCACTTCAAGAACTCTGTAGCACCGCCTACATACCTCGCTCTGCTAAT
CCTGTTACCAGTGGCTGCTGCCAGTGGCGATAAGTCGTGTCTTACCGGGTTGGACTCAAGACGATAGTTA
CCGGATAAGGCGCAGCGGTCGGGCTGAACGGGGGGTTCGTGCACACAGCCCAGCTTGGAGCGAACGACCT
ACACCGAACTGAGATACCTACAGCGTGAGCTATGAGAAAGCGCCACGCTTCCCGAAGGGAGAAAGGCGGA
CAGGTATCCGGTAAGCGGCAGGGTCGGAACAGGAGAGCGCACGAGGGAGCTTCCAGGGGGAAACGCCTGG
TATCTTTATAGTCCTGTCGGGTTTCGCCACCTCTGACTTGAGCGTCGATTTTTGTGATGCTCGTCAGGGG
GGCGGAGCCTATGGAAAAACGCCAGCAACGCGGCCTTTTTACGGTTCCTGGCCTTTTGCTGGCCTTTTGC
TCACATGTTCTTTCCTGCGTTATCCCCTGATTCTGTGGATAACCGTATTACCGCCTTTGAGTGAGCTGAT
ACCGCTCGCCGCAGCCGAACGACCGAGCGCAGCGAGTCAGTGAGCGAGGAAGCGGAAGAGCGCCTGATGC
GGTATTTTCTCCTTACGCATCTGTGCGGTATTTCACACCGCATAAATTCCGACACCATCGAATGGTGCAA
AACCTTTCGCGGTATGGCATGATAGCGCCCGGAAGAGAGTCAATTCAGGGTGGTGAATGTGAAACCAGTA
ACGTTATACGATGTCGCAGAGTATGCCGGTGTCTCTTATCAGACCGTTTCCCGCGTGGTGAACCAGGCCA
GCCACGTTTCTGCGAAAACGCGGGAAAAAGTGGAAGCGGCGATGGCGGAGCTGAATTACATTCCCAACCG
CGTGGCACAACAACTGGCGGGCAAACAGTCGTTGCTGATTGGCGTTGCCACCTCCAGTCTGGCCCTGCAC
GCGCCGTCGCAAATTGTCGCGGCGATTAAATCTCGCGCCGATCAACTGGGTGCCAGCGTGGTGGTGTCGA
TGGTAGAACGAAGCGGCGTCGAAGCCTGTAAAGCGGCGGTGCACAATCTTCTCGCGCAACGCGTCAGTGG
GCTGATCATTAACTATCCGCTGGATGACCAGGATGCCATTGCTGTGGAAGCTGCCTGCACTAATGTTCCG
GCGTTATTTCTTGATGTCTCTGACCAGACACCCATCAACAGTATTATTTTCTCCCATGAAGACGGTACGC
GACTGGGCGTGGAGCATCTGGTCGCATTGGGTCACCAGCAAATCGCGCTGTTAGCGGGCCCATTAAGTTC
TGTCTCGGCGCGTCTGCGTCTGGCTGGCTGGCATAAATATCTCACTCGCAATCAAATTCAGCCGATAGCG
GAACGGGAAGGCGACTGGAGTGCCATGTCCGGTTTTCAACAAACCATGCAAATGCTGAATGAGGGCATCG
TTCCCACTGCGATGCTGGTTGCCAACGATCAGATGGCGCTGGGCGCAATGCGCGCCATTACCGAGTCCGG
GCTGCGCGTTGGTGCGGATATCTCGGTAGTGGGATACGACGATACCGAAGACAGCTCATGTTATATCCCG
CCGTCAACCACCATCAAACAGGATTTTCGCCTGCTGGGGCAAACCAGCGTGGACCGCTTGCTGCAACTCT
CTCAGGGCCAGGCGGTGAAGGGCAATCAGCTGTTGCCCGTCTCACTGGTGAAAAGAAAAACCACCCTGGC
GCCCAATACGCAAACCGCCTCTCCCCGCGCGTTGGCCGATTCATTAATGCAGCTGGCACGACAGGTTTCC
CGACTGGAAAGCGGGCAGTGAGCGCAACGCAATTAATGTGAGTTAGCTCACTCATTAGGCACCCCAGGCT
TTACACTTTATGCTTCCGGCTCGTATGTTGTGTGGAATTGTGAGCGGATAACAATTTCACACAGGAAACA
GCTATGACCATGATTACGGATTCACTGGCCGTCGTTTTACAACGTCGTGACTGGGAAAACCCTGGCGTTA
CCCAACTTAATCGCCTTGCAGCACATCCCCCTTTCGCCAGCTGGCGTAATAGCGAAGAGGCCCGCACCGA
TCGCCCTTCCCAACAGTTGCGCAGCCTGAATGGCGAATGGCGCTTTGCCTGGTTTCCGGCACCAGAAGCG
GTGCCGGAAAGCTGGCTGGAGTGCGATCTTCCTGAGGCCGATACTGTCGTCGTCCCCTCAAACTGGCAGA
TGCACGGTTACGATGCGCCCATCTACACCAACGTAACCTATCCCATTACGGTCAATCCGCCGTTTGTTCC
CACGGAGAATCCGACGGGTTGTTACTCGCTCACATTTAATGTTGATGAAAGCTGGCTACAGGAAGGCCAG
ACGCGAATTATTTTTGATGGCGTTGGAATT
Features (pLannotate 1.2.2; 17 found; start..end, strand, type, name):
      6..107     -  CDS            yciV (fragment): RNAAM_ECOLI - Also known as trpH From Escherichia coli (strain K12).
    183..211     +  promoter       tac promoter: strong E. coli promoter; hybrid between the trp and lac UV5 promoters
    219..235     +  protein_bind   lac operator: The lac repressor binds to the lac operator to inhibit transcription in E. coli. This inhibition can be relieved by adding lactose or isopropyl-β-D-thiogalactopyranoside (IPTG). lac repressor encoded by lacI
    258..911     +  CDS            GST26_SCHJA: Experimental evidence at protein level: Swiss-Prot protein existence level 1. GST isoenzymes appear to play a central role in the parasite detoxification system. Other functions are also suspected including a role in increasing the solubility of haematin in the parasite gut. From Schistosoma japonicum (Blood fluke).
    951..2456    +  CDS            Tnrc6a (fragment): TNR6A_MOUSE - Also known as Kiaa1460. Experimental evidence at protein level: Swiss-Prot protein existence level 1. Plays a role in RNA-mediated gene silencing by both micro- RNAs (miRNAs) and short interfering RNAs (siRNAs) (PubMed:22187428). Required for miRNA-dependent repression of translation and for siRNA- dependent endonucleolytic cleavage of complementary mRNAs by argonaute family proteins (PubMed:22187428). As a scaffolding protein, associates with argonaute proteins bound to partially complementary mRNAs, and can simultaneously recruit CCR4-NOT and PAN deadenylase complexes (By simil
   2487..2526    +  CDS            rop (fragment): Rop protein, which maintains plasmids at low copy number; rop
   2628..2668    +  misc_feature   bom (fragment): basis of mobility region from pBR322
   2773..2877    +  promoter       AmpR promoter: bla
   2878..3738    +  CDS            AmpR: β-lactamase; bla; confers resistance to ampicillin, carbenicillin, and related antibiotics
   3909..4497    +  rep_origin     ori: high-copy-number ColE1/pMB1/pBR322/pUC origin of replication
   4683..4734    -  misc_feature   bom (fragment): basis of mobility region from pBR322
   4741..4818    +  promoter       lacIq promoter: lacI (mutant); In the lacIq allele, a single base change in the promoter boosts expression of the lacI gene about 10-fold.
   4819..5901    +  CDS            lacI: lac repressor; lacI; The lac repressor binds to the lac operator to inhibit transcription in E. coli. This inhibition can be relieved by adding lactose or isopropyl-β-D-thiogalactopyranoside (IPTG).
   5914..5935    +  protein_bind   CAP binding site: CAP binding activates transcription in the presence of cAMP. E. coli catabolite activator protein
   5950..5980    +  promoter       lac promoter: promoter for the E. coli lac operon
   5988..6004    +  protein_bind   lac operator: The lac repressor binds to the lac operator to inhibit transcription in E. coli. This inhibition can be relieved by adding lactose or isopropyl-β-D-thiogalactopyranoside (IPTG). lac repressor encoded by lacI
   6024..6197    +  CDS            lacZα: LacZα fragment of β-galactosidase; lacZ fragment
