[The description below was written by a language model from this plasmid's Addgene catalogue record and pLannotate feature annotations shown in this document.]
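Description:
pGEX-6P-1-HsTNRC6A_1209-1709-CIM1-2mut_S is a 6,470 nt bacterial expression plasmid for producing a fragment of human TNRC6A (GW182) as a glutathione S-transferase fusion in E. coli. The catalogue lists the backbone as unknown, but the name and the annotated features match a pGEX-6P-1-type vector. These features are a tac promoter with an adjacent lac operator driving the Schistosoma japonicum GST coding sequence, a lacI repressor gene under the lacIq promoter, a β-lactamase (AmpR) cassette for ampicillin selection, and a ColE1/pMB1-family origin of replication. Short rop and bom fragments, a lac promoter/lacZα remnant and a small yciV fragment are backbone vestiges. The repository lists the plasmid as low copy. Repressor made from the plasmid keeps the tac promoter off until IPTG is added, so expression is inducible.

The insert follows GST on the same strand, after a short linker region that the feature table does not annotate. It spans about 1.5 kb, which matches residues 1209–1709 of TNRC6A. The annotation tool matched this region to the mouse Tnrc6a orthologue, but the record gives the species as human. The "CIM1-2mut" label indicates that two motifs called CIM1 and CIM2 are mutated, although the record does not list the specific substitutions. It does note one additional non-silent change, K1578E, relative to the UniProt isoform 2 reference. The associated publication concerns GW182 interactions with PABP and deadenylases in miRNA-mediated silencing. The GST-tagged mutant protein is therefore probably intended for purification and in vitro binding or pulldown experiments that test the loss of such interactions. The depositor sequence may be theoretical rather than fully verified.
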