Addgene plasmid #147521: pGEX-6P-1-HsTNRC6A_1209-1709-CIM1-2mut_S
Purpose: Bacterial Expression of HsTNRC6A_1209-1709-CIM1-2mut
Depositing lab: Elisa Izaurralde. Depositing organization: Max Planck Institute for Developmental Biology. Publication: The interactions of GW182 proteins with PABP and deadenylases are required for both translational repression and degradation of miRNA targets. Huntzinger E, Kuzuoglu-Ozturk D, Braun JE, Eulalio A, Wohlbold L, Izaurralde E. Nucleic Acids Res. 2013 Jan;41(2):978-94. doi: 10.1093/nar/gks1078. Epub 2012 Nov 21. PubMed 23172285.
Backbone
  Vector backbone: Unknown
  Vector type: Bacterial Expression
Growth in bacteria
  Bacterial resistance: Ampicillin, 100 μg/mL
  Growth temperature: 37°C
  Growth strain: DH5alpha
  Copy number: Low Copy
Gene/Insert
  Gene/Insert name: HsTNRC6A_1209-1709-CIM1-2mut
  Species: H. sapiens (human)
  Mutation: one non silent mutation K1578E compared to the sequence of isoform2 given by Uniprot: Q8NDV7-2
  Entrez Gene: TNRC6A (a.k.a. CAGH26, FAME6, GW1, GW182, TNRC6)
  Cloning method: Unknown
Terms and licenses: Academic/Nonprofit Terms; Industry Terms: Not Available to Industry
Depositor comments: Plasmids from this collection were made available to the research community and donated after the lab closed. Please note that the sequence provided by the depositing laboratory may be theoretical/predicted or based on Sanger sequencing results. There may be discrepancies between sequencing results obtained by Addgene and the depositor sequence. If an Addgene verified sequence is not available, please contact before placing your order to request that our lab fully sequence the plasmid.
How to cite: pGEX-6P-1-HsTNRC6A_1209-1709-CIM1-2mut_S was a gift from Elisa Izaurralde (Addgene plasmid # 147521 ; http://n2t.net/addgene:147521 ; RRID:Addgene_147521)
